Addgene plasmid #229346: pXTK109 [Term_bla-v2_PartType10]
Purpose: XanthoMoClo Golden Gate Part Plasmid for cloning, contains Term_bla-v2_PartType10
Depositing lab: Michael Springer. Depositing organization: Harvard Medical School. Publication: XanthoMoClo horizontal line A Robust Modular Cloning Genetic Toolkit for the Genera Xanthobacter and Roseixanthobacter. Soltysiak MPM, Ory ALH, Lee AD, Christophersen CE, Jalihal AP, Springer M. ACS Synth Biol. 2025 Apr 18;14(4):1173-1190. doi: 10.1021/acssynbio.4c00806. Epub 2025 Mar 13. PubMed 40080684.
Backbone
  Vector backbone: pXTK
  Vector type: Bacterial Expression
Growth in bacteria
  Bacterial resistance: Ampicillin, 100 μg/mL
  Growth temperature: 37°C
  Growth strain: DH5alpha
  Copy number: Low Copy
Gene/Insert
  Gene/Insert name: bla-v2 Terminator (alt name: Term_bla-v2_PartType10)
  Species: Synthetic
  Cloning method: Restriction Enzyme; 5′ cloning site unknown (unknown if destroyed)
Terms and licenses: Academic/Nonprofit Terms; Industry Terms: Not Available to Industry
How to cite: pXTK109 [Term_bla-v2_PartType10] was a gift from Michael Springer (Addgene plasmid # 229346 ; http://n2t.net/addgene:229346 ; RRID:Addgene_229346)
