[The description below was written by a language model from this plasmid's Addgene catalogue record and pLannotate feature annotations shown in this document.]
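Description:
pXTK109 [Term_bla-v2_PartType10] is a small (about 1.7 kb) Golden Gate part plasmid from the XanthoMoClo modular cloning toolkit, a hierarchical assembly system developed for engineering bacteria of the genera Xanthobacter and Roseixanthobacter. It is built on the pXTK backbone and catalogued as a bacterial expression vector, but its role is that of a storage plasmid. It holds a single standardized part that can be released and combined with other toolkit parts in a defined order during Golden Gate assembly. It is propagated in E. coli under ampicillin selection. The annotated sequence shows a ColE1/pMB1/pUC-type origin of replication, followed by the bla promoter and the TEM beta-lactamase coding sequence. The catalogue lists the plasmid as low copy, whereas the feature annotation describes this origin family as high copy; the record does not resolve that difference.

The stored part is a synthetic transcriptional terminator named bla-v2, assigned to position "Part Type 10" in the toolkit's assembly scheme. No feature in the table is labelled as the bla-v2 terminator. The annotation instead finds two copies of the bacteriophage fd central terminator, one between the origin and the AmpR promoter and one immediately downstream of the bla coding sequence. The second copy's position after bla is suggestive of the named part, but the record does not confirm which segment, if either, corresponds to it. The Type IIS restriction sites and overhangs that define the part boundaries are also not annotated, and the 5′ cloning site is recorded as unknown. The plasmid's stated use is to supply this terminator as a module for constructing multi-part XanthoMoClo plasmids.
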