Features (pLannotate 1.2.2; 5 found; start..end, strand, type, name):
      1..589     +  rep_origin     ori: high-copy-number ColE1/pMB1/pBR322/pUC origin of replication
    623..662     +  terminator     fd terminator (sequence withheld): central terminator from bacteriophage fd (Otsuka and Kunisawa, 1982)
    723..814     +  promoter       AmpR promoter: bla
    815..1672    +  CDS            bla: BLAT_ECOLX - Experimental evidence at protein level: Swiss-Prot protein existence level 1. TEM-type are the most prevalent beta-lactamases in enterobacteria; they hydrolyze the beta-lactam bond in susceptible beta-lactam antibiotics, thus conferring resistance to penicillins and cephalosporins. TEM-3 and TEM-4 are capable of hydrolyzing cefotaxime and ceftazidime. TEM-5 is capable of hydrolyzing ceftazidime. TEM-6 is capable of hydrolyzing ceftazidime and aztreonam. TEM-8/CAZ-2, TEM- 16/CAZ-7 and TEM-24/CAZ-6 are markedly active against ceftazidime. IRT- 4 shows resistance to beta-lactamase in
   1679..1718    +  terminator     fd terminator (sequence withheld): central terminator from bacteriophage fd (Otsuka and Kunisawa, 1982)
>Addgene plasmid #229346 | pXTK109 [Term_bla-v2_PartType10] | addgene full sequence | sequence record 464829 | Addgene NGS Result
TTGAGATCCTTTTTTTCTGCGCGTAATCTGCTGCTTGCAAACAAAAAAACCACCGCTACCAGCGGTGGTT
TGTTTGCCGGATCAAGAGCTACCAACTCTTTTTCCGAAGGTAACTGGCTTCAGCAGAGCGCAGATACCAA
ATACTGTTCTTCTAGTGTAGCCGTAGTTAGGCCACCACTTCAAGAACTCTGTAGCACCGCCTACATACCT
CGCTCTGCTAATCCTGTTACCAGTGGCTGCTGCCAGTGGCGATAAGTCGTGTCTTACCGGGTTGGACTCA
AGACGATAGTTACCGGATAAGGCGCAGCGGTCGGGCTGAACGGGGGGTTCGTGCACACAGCCCAGCTTGG
AGCGAACGACCTACACCGAACTGAGATACCTACAGCGTGAGCTATGAGAAAGCGCCACGCTTCCCGAAGG
GAGAAAGGCGGACAGGTATCCGGTAAGCGGCAGGGTCGGAACAGGAGAGCGCACGAGGGAGCTTCCAGGG
GGAAACGCCTGGTATCTTTATAGTCCTGTCGGGTTTCGCCACCTCTGACTTGAGCGTCGATTTTTGTGAT
GCTCGTCAGGGGGGCGGAGCCTATGGAAAAACGCCAGCAACGCGAGTCGGTCTCTATCT
[43 nt withheld, positions 620-662]
CGACCCTACATGAGACCAGAGTAGCCCGCCTAATGAGCGGGCTTTTTTTTAATTCCCCTATTTGTTTATT
TTTCTAAATACATTCAAATATGTATCCGCTCATGAGACAATAACCCTGATAAATGCTTCAATAATATTGA
AAAAGGAAGAGTATGAGCATTCAGCATTTTCGTGTGGCGCTGATTCCGTTTTTTGCGGCGTTTTGCCTGC
CGGTGTTTGCGCATCCGGAAACCCTGGTGAAAGTGAAAGATGCGGAAGATCAACTGGGTGCGCGCGTGGG
CTATATTGAACTGGATCTGAACAGCGGCAAAATTCTGGAATCTTTTCGTCCGGAAGAACGTTTTCCGATG
ATGAGCACCTTTAAAGTGCTGCTGTGCGGTGCGGTTCTGAGCCGTGTGGATGCGGGCCAGGAACAACTGG
GCCGTCGTATTCATTATAGCCAGAACGATCTGGTGGAATATAGCCCGGTGACCGAAAAACATCTGACCGA
TGGCATGACCGTGCGTGAACTGTGCAGCGCGGCGATTACCATGAGCGATAACACCGCGGCGAACCTGCTG
CTGACGACCATTGGCGGTCCGAAAGAACTGACCGCGTTTCTGCATAACATGGGCGATCATGTGACCCGTC
TGGATCGTTGGGAACCGGAACTGAACGAAGCGATTCCGAACGATGAACGTGATACCACCATGCCGGCAGC
AATGGCGACCACCCTGCGTAAACTGCTGACGGGTGAGCTGCTGACCCTGGCAAGCCGCCAGCAACTGATT
GATTGGATGGAAGCGGATAAAGTGGCGGGTCCGCTGCTGCGTAGCGCGCTGCCGGCTGGCTGGTTTATTG
CGGATAAAAGCGGTGCGGGCGAACGTGGCAGCCGTGGCATTATTGCGGCGCTGGGCCCGGATGGTAAACC
GAGCCGTATTGTGGTGATTTATACCACCGGCAGCCAGGCGACGATGGATGAACGTAACCGTCAGATTGCG
GAAATTGGCGCGAGCCTGATTAAACATTGG
[46 nt withheld, positions 1673-1718]
CGACCCTTGTCAGATCAAAGGATCTTC
